>Addgene plasmid #100695 | YCe2060 HC_Kan_Linker3_p20 | depositor full sequence | sequence record 189620 | YCe2060 HC_Kan_Linker3_p20 sequence 1850 bps
ATTGCAGTCCAGTTACGCTGGAGTCTGAGGCTCGTCCTGAATGATATCAAGCTTGAATTCGTTACGTCTC
GAGCGGAGGCGGAGGAAGCGGCGGAGGAGGCTCAGCCAGCGCTGGACGAGACGAAGACGAATTCTCTAGA
TATCGCTCAATACTGACCATTTAAATCATACCTGACCTCCATAGCAGAAAGTCAAAAGCCTCCGACCGGA
GGCTTTTGACTTGATCGGCACGTAAGAGGTTCCAACTTTCACCATAATGAAATAAGATCACTACCGGGCG
TATTTTTTGAGTTATCGAGATTTTCAGGAGCTAAGGAAGCTAAAATGAGCCATATTCAACGGGAAACGTC
TTGCTCGAGGCCGCGATTAAATTCCAACATGGATGCTGATTTATATGGGTATAAATGGGCTCGCGATAAT
GTCGGGCAATCAGGTGCGACAATCTATCGATTGTATGGGAAGCCCGATGCGCCAGAGTTGTTTCTGAAAC
ATGGCAAAGGTAGCGTTGCCAATGATGTTACAGATGAGATGGTCAGGCTAAACTGGCTGACGGAATTTAT
GCCTCTTCCGACCATCAAGCATTTTATCCGTACTCCTGATGATGCATGGTTACTCACCACTGCGATCCCA
GGGAAAACAGCATTCCAGGTATTAGAAGAATATCCTGATTCAGGTGAAAATATTGTTGATGCGCTGGCAG
TGTTCCTGCGCCGGTTGCATTCGATTCCTGTTTGTAATTGTCCTTTTAACGGCGATCGCGTATTTCGTCT
CGCTCAGGCGCAATCACGAATGAATAACGGTTTGGTTGGTGCGAGTGATTTTGATGACGAGCGTAATGGC
TGGCCTGTTGAACAAGTCTGGAAAGAAATGCATAAGCTTTTGCCATTCTCACCGGATTCAGTCGTCACTC
ATGGTGATTTCTCACTTGATAACCTTATTTTTGACGAGGGGAAATTAATAGGTTGTATTGATGTTGGACG
AGTCGGAATCGCAGACCGATACCAGGATCTTGCCATCCTATGGAACTGCCTCGGTGAGTTTTCTCCTTCA
TTACAGAAACGGCTTTTTCAAAAATATGGTATTGATAATCCTGATATGAATAAATTGCAGTTTCACTTGA
TGCTCGATGAGTTTTTCTAATGAGGGCCCAAATGTAATCACCTGGCTCACCTTCGGGTGGGCCTTTCTGC
GTTGCTGGCGTTTTTCCATAGGCTCCGCCCCCCTGACGAGCATCACAAAAATCGATGCTCAAGTCAGAGG
TGGCGAAACCCGACAGGACTATAAAGATACCAGGCGTTTCCCCCTGGAAGCTCCCTCGTGCGCTCTCCTG
TTCCGACCCTGCCGCTTACCGGATACCTGTCCGCCTTTCTCCCTTCGGGAAGCGTGGCGCTTTCTCATAG
CTCACGCTGTAGGTATCTCAGTTCGGTGTAGGTCGTTCGCTCCAAGCTGGGCTGTGTGCACGAACCCCCC
GTTCAGCCCGACCGCTGCGCCTTATCCGGTAACTATCGTCTTGAGTCCAACCCGGTAAGACACGACTTAT
CGCCACTGGCAGCAGCCACTGGTAACAGGATTAGCAGAGCGAGGTATGTAGGCGGTGCTACAGAGTTCTT
GAAGTGGTGGCCTAACTACGGCTACACTAGAAGAACAGTATTTGGTATCTGCGCTCTGCTGAAGCCAGTT
ACCTCGGAAAAAGAGTTGGTAGCTCTTGATCCGGCAAACAAACCACCGCTGGTAGCGGTGGTTTTTTTGT
TTGCAAGCAGCAGATTACGCGCAGAAAAAAAGGATCTCAAGAAGATCCTTTGATTTTCTACCGAAGAAAG
GCCCACCCGTGAAGGTGAGCCAGTGAGTTG
Features (pLannotate 1.2.2; 6 found; start..end, strand, type, name):
    190..221     +  terminator     tonB terminator: bidirectional E. coli tonB-P14 transcription terminator
    222..324     +  promoter       cat promoter: promoter of the E. coli cat gene encoding chloramphenicol acetyltransferase
    325..1140    +  CDS            KanR: aminoglycoside phosphotransferase; aph(3')-Ia; confers resistance to kanamycin in bacteria or G418 (Geneticin®) in eukaryotes
   1164..1191    +  terminator     T7Te terminator: phage T7 early transcription terminator
   1203..1790    -  rep_origin     ori: high-copy-number ColE1/pMB1/pBR322/pUC origin of replication
   1812..1841    -  terminator     T3Te terminator: phage T3 early transcription terminator
