>Addgene plasmid #100695 | YCe2060 HC_Kan_Linker3_p20 | addgene full sequence | sequence record 192918 | Addgene NGS Result
ATTGCAGTCCAGTTACGCTGGAGTCTGAGGCTCGTCCTGAATGATATCAAGCTTGAATTCGTTACGTCTC
GAGCGGAGGCGGAGGAAGCGGCGGAGGAGGCTCAGCCAGCGCTGGACGAGACGAAGACGAATTCTCTAGA
TATCGCTCAATACTGACCATTTAAATCATACCTGACCTCCATAGCAGAAAGTCAAAAGCCTCCGACCGGA
GGCTTTTGACTTGATCGGCACGTAAGAGGTTCCAACTTTCACCATAATGAAATAAGATCACTACCGGGCG
TATTTTTTGAGTTATCGAGATTTTCAGGAGCTAAGGAAGCTAAAATGAGCCATATTCAACGGGAAACGTC
TTGCTCGAGGCCGCGATTAAATTCCAACATGGATGCTGATTTATATGGGTATAAATGGGCTCGCGATAAT
GTCGGGCAATCAGGTGCGACAATCTATCGATTGTATGGGAAGCCCGATGCGCCAGAGTTGTTTCTGAAAC
ATGGCAAAGGTAGCGTTGCCAATGATGTTACAGATGAGATGGTCAGGCTAAACTGGCTGACGGAATTTAT
GCCTCTTCCGACCATCAAGCATTTTATCCGTACTCCTGATGATGCATGGTTACTCACCACTGCGATCCCA
GGGAAAACAGCATTCCAGGTATTAGAAGAATATCCTGATTCAGGTGAAAATATTGTTGATGCGCTGGCAG
TGTTCCTGCGCCGGTTGCATTCGATTCCTGTTTGTAATTGTCCTTTTAACGGCGATCGCGTATTTCGTCT
CGCTCAGGCGCAATCACGAATGAATAACGGTTTGGTTGGTGCGAGTGATTTTGATGACGAGCGTAATGGC
TGGCCTGTTGAACAAGTCTGGAAAGAAATGCATAAGCTTTTGCCATTCTCACCGGATTCAGTCGTCACTC
ATGGTGATTTCTCACTTGATAACCTTATTTTTGACGAGGGGAAATTAATAGGTTGTATTGATGTTGGACG
AGTCGGAATCGCAGACCGATACCAGGATCTTGCCATCCTATGGAACTGCCTCGGTGAGTTTTCTCCTTCA
TTACAGAAACGGCTTTTTCAAAAATATGGTATTGATAATCCTGATATGAATAAATTGCAGTTTCACTTGA
TGCTCGATGAGTTTTTCTGAGGGCCCAAATGTAATCACCTGGCTCACCTTCGGGTGGGCCTTTCTGCGTT
GCTGGCGTTTTTCCATAGGCTCCGCCCCCCTGACGAGCATCACAAAAATCGATGCTCAAGTCAGAGGTGG
CGAAACCCGACAGGACTATAAAGATACCAGGCGTTTCCCCCTGGAAGCTCCCTCGTGCGCTCTCCTGTTC
CGACCCTGCCGCTTACCGGATACCTGTCCGCCTTTCTCCCTTCGGGAAGCGTGGCGCTTTCTCATAGCTC
ACGCTGTAGGTATCTCAGTTCGGTGTAGGTCGTTCGCTCCAAGCTGGGCTGTGTGCACGAACCCCCCGTT
CAGCCCGACCGCTGCGCCTTATCCGGTAACTATCGTCTTGAGTCCAACCCGGTAAGACACGACTTATCGC
CACTGGCAGCAGCCACTGGTAACAGGATTAGCAGAGCGAGGTATGTAGGCGGTGCTACAGAGTTCTTGAA
GTGGTGGCCTAACTACGGCTACACTAGAAGAACAGTATTTGGTATCTGCGCTCTGCTGAAGCCAGTTACC
TCGGAAAAAGAGTTGGTAGCTCTTGATCCGGCAAACAAACCACCGCTGGTAGCGGTGGTTTTTTTGTTTG
CAAGCAGCAGATTACGCGCAGAAAAAAAGGATCTCAAGAAGATCCTTTGATTTTCTACCGAAGAAAGGCC
CACCCGTGAAGGTGAGCCAGTGAGTTG
Features (pLannotate 1.2.2; 6 found; start..end, strand, type, name):
    190..221     +  terminator     tonB terminator: bidirectional E. coli tonB-P14 transcription terminator
    222..324     +  promoter       cat promoter: promoter of the E. coli cat gene encoding chloramphenicol acetyltransferase
    325..1138    +  CDS            KanR (fragment): aminoglycoside phosphotransferase; aph(3')-Ia; confers resistance to kanamycin in bacteria or G418 (Geneticin®) in eukaryotes
   1161..1188    +  terminator     T7Te terminator: phage T7 early transcription terminator
   1200..1787    -  rep_origin     ori: high-copy-number ColE1/pMB1/pBR322/pUC origin of replication
   1809..1838    -  terminator     T3Te terminator: phage T3 early transcription terminator
