[The description below was written by a language model from this plasmid's Addgene catalogue record and pLannotate feature annotations shown in this document.]
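Description:
YCe2060 HC_Kan_Linker3_p20 is a small synthetic-biology part plasmid from the EMMA (Extensible Mammalian Modular Assembly) toolkit, built on the pSMART HC_Kan backbone. It is a storage and donor vector for E. coli rather than an expression construct. Replication depends on a high-copy ColE1/pUC-type origin, and selection is by kanamycin through an aph(3')-Ia aminoglycoside phosphotransferase gene that the annotation places downstream of a cat promoter. The backbone is transcriptionally insulated. A tonB terminator sits upstream of the resistance cassette, a T7 early terminator follows it, and a T3 early terminator lies beyond the origin. This arrangement limits read-through into or out of the cloned part.

The payload is Linker3, a synthetic sequence encoding a short, flexible glycine/serine-rich peptide linker. It is formatted to occupy position 20 in the EMMA assembly scheme, under the functional category of peptide linker. In a modular toolkit of this kind, each part is assigned a fixed slot so that a user can combine it with neighbouring parts into a complete mammalian expression vector. A linker part would join two adjacent coding modules in frame with a flexible spacer between them. The record gives the cloning method as restriction enzyme-based but does not identify the flanking sites.

Neither feature table annotates the linker, presumably because it is so short, so it most likely lies in the unannotated region outside the backbone elements. The depositor and sequencing-derived records are about 1.85 kb and differ by only a few nucleotides. In the sequenced version, the kanamycin resistance gene is flagged as a slightly shorter fragment.
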