Addgene plasmid #100695: YCe2060 HC_Kan_Linker3_p20
Purpose: part designed to occupy position 20 of EMMA. Functional category: Peptide linker
Depositing lab: Yizhi Cai. Depositing organization: University of Edinburgh. Publication: EMMA: An Extensible Mammalian Modular Assembly Toolkit for the Rapid Design and Production of Diverse Expression Vectors. Martella A, Matjusaitis M, Auxillos J, Pollard SM, Cai Y. ACS Synth Biol. 2017 Apr 24. doi: 10.1021/acssynbio.7b00016. PubMed 28418644.
Backbone
  Vector backbone: pSMART HC_Kan
  Vector type: Synthetic Biology
Growth in bacteria
  Bacterial resistance: Kanamycin, 50 μg/mL
  Growth temperature: 37°C
  Growth strain: DH5alpha
  Copy number: High Copy
Gene/Insert
  Gene/Insert name: Linker3
  Species: Synthetic
  Cloning method: Restriction Enzyme; 5′ cloning site Unknown (unknown if destroyed); 3′ cloning site Unknown (unknown if destroyed)
Terms and licenses: Academic/Nonprofit Terms; Industry Terms: Not Available to Industry
Depositor comments: Flexible peptide linker: GGGSGGGGSAS
How to cite: YCe2060 HC_Kan_Linker3_p20 was a gift from Yizhi Cai (Addgene plasmid # 100695 ; http://n2t.net/addgene:100695 ; RRID:Addgene_100695)
